Addgene plasmid #163682: CAG-FR-GECO1c
Purpose: Far-red fluorescent calcium indicator FR-GECO1c
Depositing lab: Robert Campbell. Depositing organization: University of Alberta. Publication: Far-red fluorescent genetically encoded calcium ion indicators. Dalangin R, Jia BZ, Qi Y, Aggarwal A, Sakoi K, Drobizhev M, Molina RS, Patel R, Abdelfattah AS, Zheng J, Reep D, Hasseman JP, Zhao Y, Wu J, Podgorski K, Tebo AG, Schreiter ER, Hughes TE, Terai T, Paquet ME, Megason SG, Cohen AE, Shen Y, Campbell RE. Nat Commun. 2025 Apr 7;16(1):3318. doi: 10.1038/s41467-025-58485-z. PubMed 40195305.
Backbone
  Vector backbone: pCAG
  Backbone size w/o insert (bp): 6100
  Total vector size (bp): 7300
  Vector type: Mammalian Expression
  Selectable markers: Puromycin
Growth in bacteria
  Bacterial resistance: Ampicillin, 100 μg/mL
  Growth temperature: 37°C
  Growth strain: DH5alpha
  Copy number: Unknown
Gene/Insert
  Gene/Insert name: FR-GECO1c
  Species: Synthetic
Terms and licenses: Academic/Nonprofit Terms; Industry Terms: Not Available to Industry
Depositor comments: Please visit https://doi.org/10.1101/2020.11.12.380089 for bioRxiv preprint.
How to cite: CAG-FR-GECO1c was a gift from Robert Campbell (Addgene plasmid # 163682 ; http://n2t.net/addgene:163682 ; RRID:Addgene_163682)
