[The description below was written by a language model from this plasmid's Addgene catalogue record and pLannotate feature annotations shown in this document.]
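Description:
CAG-FR-GECO1c is a mammalian expression plasmid of about 7.3 kb, built on a pCAG backbone, that encodes the synthetic far-red fluorescent calcium indicator FR-GECO1c. It is propagated in E. coli through a high-copy ColE1/pUC-type origin and selected with ampicillin via the β-lactamase gene and its native promoter. An f1 phage origin is also present, along with remnants of the lac promoter/operator region typical of cloning-vector backbones.

The indicator is driven by the composite CAG promoter, annotated here as the CMV immediate-early enhancer, the chicken β-actin promoter and a chimeric chicken β-actin/rabbit β-globin intron. This arrangement gives strong, broadly active expression in mammalian cells. A short β-globin-like match just downstream probably reflects the globin-derived end of this promoter cassette rather than a separate coding element. The annotated open reading frame follows the usual single-fluorophore GECO architecture. A short fragment matching rat CaM-dependent kinase kinase, presumably the calmodulin-binding peptide, is followed by a circularly permuted mKate-derived red fluorescent protein and then a calmodulin domain. In sensors of this type, calcium-dependent binding of calmodulin to the peptide alters the chromophore environment and so changes fluorescence. Transcripts terminate at a bovine growth hormone polyadenylation signal.

A separate SV40 early promoter drives puromycin N-acetyltransferase, followed by a residual bleomycin-resistance fragment and an SV40 poly(A) signal. This cassette allows puromycin selection of transfected mammalian cells. The construct is intended for expressing FR-GECO1c to image calcium dynamics at far-red wavelengths.
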