Features (pLannotate 1.2.2; 21 found; start..end, strand, type, name):
      1..380     +  enhancer       CMV enhancer: human cytomegalovirus immediate early enhancer
    382..658     +  promoter       chicken β-actin promoter: No description available
    659..1675    +  intron         chimeric intron: chimera between introns from chicken β-actin and rabbit β-globin
   1679..1813    +  CDS            HBB: HBB_COLGU - Experimental evidence at transcript level: Swiss-Prot protein existence level 2. Involved in oxygen transport from the lung to the various peripheral tissues. From Colobus guereza (Mantled guereza) (Eastern black-and-white colobus monkey).
   1847..1927    +  CDS            Camkk1 (fragment): KKCC1_RAT - Experimental evidence at protein level: Swiss-Prot protein existence level 1. Calcium/calmodulin-dependent protein kinase that belongs to a proposed calcium-triggered signaling cascade involved in a number of cellular processes. Phosphorylates CAMK1, CAMK1D, CAMK1G and CAMK4. Involved in regulating cell apoptosis. Promotes cell survival by phosphorylating AKT1/PKB that inhibits pro-apoptotic BAD/Bcl2- antagonist of cell death. From Rattus norvegicus (Rat).
   2009..2647    +  CDS            cp-mKate (fragment): cp-mKate is a basic (constitutively fluorescent) red fluorescent protein published in 2011, derived from Entacmaea quadricolor.
   2645..3079    +  CDS            CALM_EUGGR: Experimental evidence at protein level: Swiss-Prot protein existence level 1. Calmodulin mediates the control of a large number of enzymes, ion channels and other proteins by Ca(2+). Among the enzymes to be stimulated by the calmodulin-Ca(2+) complex are a number of protein kinases and phosphatases. From Euglena gracilis.
   3200..3424    +  polyA_signal   bGH poly(A) signal: bovine growth hormone polyadenylation signal
   3428..3449    +  promoter       SV40 promoter (fragment): SV40 enhancer and early promoter
   3470..3898    +  rep_origin     f1 ori (sequence partly withheld): f1 bacteriophage origin of replication; arrow indicates direction of (+) strand synthesis
   3912..4241    +  promoter       SV40 promoter: SV40 enhancer and early promoter
   4252..4851    +  CDS            PuroR: puromycin N-acetyltransferase; pac from Streptomyces alboniger; confers resistance to puromycin
   4858..5016    +  CDS            ble (fragment): BLE_KLEPN - Experimental evidence at protein level: Swiss-Prot protein existence level 1. Binding protein with a strong affinity to the bleomycin family of antibiotics. Binds to CL990; an antimitotic-antibiotic compound. From Klebsiella pneumoniae.
   5011..5132    +  polyA_signal   SV40 poly(A) signal: SV40 polyadenylation signal
   5205..5221    -  protein_bind   lac operator: The lac repressor binds to the lac operator to inhibit transcription in E. coli. This inhibition can be relieved by adding lactose or isopropyl-β-D-thiogalactopyranoside (IPTG). lac repressor encoded by lacI
   5229..5259    -  promoter       lac promoter: promoter for the E. coli lac operon
   5274..5295    -  protein_bind   CAP binding site: CAP binding activates transcription in the presence of cAMP. E. coli catabolite activator protein
   5308..5400    -  CDS            lacI (fragment): lac repressor; lacI; The lac repressor binds to the lac operator to inhibit transcription in E. coli. This inhibition can be relieved by adding lactose or isopropyl-β-D-thiogalactopyranoside (IPTG).
   5583..6171    -  rep_origin     ori: high-copy-number ColE1/pMB1/pBR322/pUC origin of replication
   6342..7202    -  CDS            AmpR: β-lactamase; bla; confers resistance to ampicillin, carbenicillin, and related antibiotics
   7203..7307    -  promoter       AmpR promoter: bla
>Addgene plasmid #163682 | CAG-FR-GECO1c | addgene full sequence | sequence record 321836 | Addgene NGS Result
GACATTGATTATTGACTAGTTATTAATAGTAATCAATTACGGGGTCATTAGTTCATAGCCCATATATGGA
GTTCCGCGTTACATAACTTACGGTAAATGGCCCGCCTGGCTGACCGCCCAACGACCCCCGCCCATTGACG
TCAATAATGACGTATGTTCCCATAGTAACGCCAATAGGGACTTTCCATTGACGTCAATGGGTGGAGTATT
TACGGTAAACTGCCCACTTGGCAGTACATCAAGTGTATCATATGCCAAGTACGCCCCCTATTGACGTCAA
TGACGGTAAATGGCCCGCCTGGCATTATGCCCAGTACATGACCTTATGGGACTTTCCTACTTGGCAGTAC
ATCTACGTATTAGTCATCGCTATTACCATGGTCGAGGTGAGCCCCACGTTCTGCTTCACTCTCCCCATCT
CCCCCCCCTCCCCACCCCCAATTTTGTATTTATTTATTTTTTAATTATTTTGTGCAGCGATGGGGGCGGG
GGGGGGGGGGGGCGCGCGCCAGGSGGGGCGGGGCGGGGCGAGGGGCGGGGCGGGGCGAGGCGGAGAGGTG
CGGCGGCAGCCAATCAGAGCGGCGCGCTCCGAAAGTTTCCTTTTATGGCGAGGCGGCGGCGGCGGCGGCC
CTATAAAAAGCGAAGCGCGCGGCGGGCGGGAGTCGCTGCGCGCTGCCTTCGCCCCGTGCCCCGCTCCGCC
GCCGCCTCGCGCCGCCCGCCCCGGCTCTGACTGACCGCGTTACTCCCACAGGTGAGCGGGCGGGACGGCC
CTTCTCCTCCGGGCTGTAATTAGCGCTTGGTTTAATGACGGCTTGTTTCTTTTCTGTGGCTGCGTGAAAG
CCTTGAGGGGCTCCGGGAGGGCCCTTTGTGCGGGGGGAGCGGCTCGGGGGGTGCGTGCGTGTGTGTGTGC
GTGGGGAGCGCCGCGTGCGGCTCCGCGCTGCCCGGCGGCTGTGAGCGCTGCGGGCGCGGCGCGGGGCTTT
GTGCGCTCCGCAGTGTGCGCGAGGGGAGCGCGGCCGGGGGCGGTGCCCCGCGGTGCGGGGGGGGCTGCGA
GGGGAACAAAGGCTGCGTGCGGGGTGTGTGCGTGGGGGGGTGAGCAGGGGGTGTGGGCGCGTCGGTCGGG
CTGCAACCCCCCCTGCACCCCCCTCCCCGAGTTGCTGAGCACGGCCCGGCTTCGGGTGCGGGGCTCCGTA
CGGGGCGTGGCGCGGGGCTCGCCGTGCCGGGCGGGGGGTGGCGGCAGGTGGGGGTGCCGGGCGGGGCGGG
GCCGCCTCGGGCCGGGGAGGGCTCGGGGGAGGGGCGCGGCGGCCCCCGGAGCGCCGGCGGCTGTCGAGGC
GCGGCGAGCCGCAGCCATTGCCTTTTATGGTAATCGTGCGAGAGGGCGCAGGGACTTCCTTTGTCCCAAA
TCTGTGCGGAGCCGAAATCTGGGAGGCGCCGCCGCACCCCCTCTAGCGGGCGCGGGGCGAAGCGGTGCGG
CGCCGGCAGGAAGGAAATGGGCGGGGAGGGCCTTCGTGCGTCGCCGCGCCGCCGTCCCCTTCTCCCTCTC
CAGCCTCGGGGCTGTCCGCGGGGGGACGGCTGCCTTCGGGGGGGACGGGGCAGGGCGGGGTTCGGCTTCT
GGCGTGTGACCGGCGGCTCTAGAGCCTCTGCTAACCATGTTCATGCCTTCTTCTTTTTCCTACAGCTCCT
GGGCAACGTGCTGGTTATTGTGCTGTCTCATCATTTTGGCAAAGAATTCCTCGAGGAATTCACTCCTCAG
GTGCAGGCTGCCTATCAGAAGGTGGTGGCTGGTGTGGCCAATGCCCTGGCTCACAAATACCACTGAGATC
TGCATGAGCTAGCCGCCACCATGGGCAGCGTGAAGCAGATCCCTAGCCTGACCACAGTGATCCTGGTCAA
GTCCATGCTGCGGAAGCGGAGCTTCGGCAACCCCTTCGGTTTTCTGACCGAGACCCTGGTGCCTGTGGAC
GGTGGCCTGGCAGGCACATGTGACATGGCCCTGAGACTCGTTGGCGGCGGACACCTGAAGTGCAACCTGA
AAACCACCTACAGAAGCAAGAAGCCCGCCAAGAACCTGAAGATGCCTGGCGAACACCAGGTGGGCCGGAA
GCTGGAAAGAATCAAAGAGGCCGACAACGAGACATACGTGGAACAGCACGAAGTGGCCGTGGCCAGATAT
GTTGGACTTGGCGGAGGCGGAGGAACAGGCGGATCTGTGTCTGAGCTGATCAAAGAAAACATGCGGATGA
AGCTCTACTTGGAAGGGACCGTCGGCAACCACCACTTCAAGTGTACTGCCGAAGGCGAGGGCAAGCCCTA
TGAGGGAACACAGACCCAGCGGATCAAGGTGGTGGAAGGTGGCCCTCTGCCTTTCGCCTTTGACATCCTG
GCCACCTGTTTTATGTACGGCAGCAAGACCTTCATCAACTATCCCCAGGGCATCCCCGATTTCTTCAAGC
AGAGCTTCCCCGAGGGCTTCACCTGGGAGAGAGTGACCACATACGAGGATGGCGGCGTGCTGACCGTGAC
ACAGGATACAAGCCTCCAGGACGGCTACCTGATCTACAATGTGAAGCTGCTGGGCGTGAACTTCCCCAGC
GATGGACCCGTGATGCAGAAGAAAACCCTCGGCTGGGTGCCCACCGATGGCACGCTGACAGAAGAACTGA
TCGCCGAGTTCAAAGAAGCCTTCAGCCTGTTCGACAAGGACGGCGACGGCACCATCACCACCAAAGAACT
GGGCTCCGTGATGCGGAGCCTGGGCCAGAATCCAACAGAAGCCGAACTCCAGGACATGATCAACGAGGTG
GACGCCGATGGCGACGGAACCTTCGATTACCCTGAGTTCCTGACCATGATGTCCCGGAAGATGAGCTACA
GAGTGACCGAGGAAGAGATCCGGGAAGCCTTCCAGGTTTTCGATAAGGATGGCAACGGCTACATCGGAGC
CGCCGAACTGAGACGCGTGATGGCCGATCTGGGCGAGAAGCTGACTGACGAAGAGGTTGACGAGATGATC
AGAGTGGCCGACATCGACGGCGACGGACAAGTGAACTACGAAGAGTTCGTGCAGATGATGACCGCCAAGT
AGAAGCTTGGTACCGAGCTCGGATCCACTAGTCCAGTGTGGTGGAATTCTGCAGATATCCAGCACAGTGG
CGGCCGCTCGAGTCTAGAGGGCCCGTTTAAACCCGCTGATCAGCCTCGACTGTGCCTTCTAGTTGCCAGC
CATCTGTTGTTTGCCCCTCCCCCGTGCCTTCCTTGACCCTGGAAGGTGCCACTCCCACTGTCCTTTCCTA
ATAAAATGAGGAAATTGCATCGCATTGTCTGAGTAGGTGTCATTCTATTCTGGGGGGTGGGGTGGGGCAG
GACAGCAAGGGGGAGGATTGGGAAGACAATAGCAGGCATGCTGGGGATGCGGTGGGCTCTATGGCTTCTG
AGGCGGAAAGAACCAGCTGGGGCTCTAGGGGGTATCCCC
[124 nt withheld, positions 3470-3593]
C
[91 nt withheld, positions 3595-3685]
A
[49 nt withheld, positions 3687-3735]
CCTTTGACGTTGGAGTCCACGTTCTTT
[37 nt withheld, positions 3763-3799]
ACCCTATCTCGGTCTATTCTTTTGATTTATAAGGGATTTTGCCGATTTCGGCCTATTGGTTAAAAAATGA
GCTGATTTAACAAAAATTTAACGCGAATTAATTCTGTGGAATGTGTGTCAGTTAGGGTGTGGAAAGTCCC
CAGGCTCCCCAGCAGGCAGAAGTATGCAAAGCATGCATCTCAATTAGTCAGCAACCAGGTGTGGAAAGTC
CCCAGGCTCCCCAGCAGGCAGAAGTATGCAAAGCATGCATCTCAATTAGTCAGCAACCATAGTCCCGCCC
CTAACTCCGCCCATCCCGCCCCTAACTCCGCCCAGTTCCGCCCATTCTCCGCCCCATGGCTGACTAATTT
TTTTTATTTATGCAGAGGCCGAGGCCGCCTCTGCCTCTGAGCTATTCCAGAAGTAGTGAGGAGGCTTTTT
TGGAGGCCTAGGCTTTTGCAAAAAGCTCCCGCATGACCGAGTACAAGCCCACGGTGCGCCTCGCCACCCG
CGACGACGTCCCCAGGGCCGTACGCACCCTCGCCGCCGCGTTCGCCGACTACCCCGCCACGCGCCACACC
GTCGATCCGGACCGCCACATCGAGCGGGTCACCGAGCTGCAAGAACTCTTCCTCACGCGCGTCGGGCTCG
ACATCGGCAAGGTGTGGGTCGCGGACGACGGCGCCGCGGTGGCGGTCTGGACCACGCCGGAGAGCGTCGA
AGCGGGGGCGGTGTTCGCCGAGATCGGCCCGCGCATGGCCGAGTTGAGCGGTTCCCGGCTGGCCGCGCAG
CAACAGATGGAAGGCCTCCTGGCGCCGCACCGGCCCAAGGAGCCCGCGTGGTTCCTGGCCACCGTCGGCG
TCTCGCCCGACCACCAGGGCAAGGGTCTGGGCAGCGCCGTCGTGCTCCCCGGAGTGGAGGCGGCCGAGCG
CGCCGGGGTGCCCGCCTTCCTGGAGACCTCCGCGCCCCGCAACCTCCCCTTCTACGAGCGGCTCGGCTTC
ACCGTCACCGCCGACGTCGAGGTGCCCGAAGGACCGCGCACCTGGTGCATGACCCGCAAGCCCGGTGCCT
GATTCGAAATGACCGACCAAGCGACGCCCAACCTGCCATCACGAGATTTCGATTCCACCGCCGCCTTCTA
TGAAAGGTTGGGCTTCGGAATCGTTTTCCGGGACGCCGGCTGGATGATCCTCCAGCGCGGGGATCTCATG
CTGGAGTTCTTCGCCCACCCCAACTTGTTTATTGCAGCTTATAATGGTTACAAATAAAGCAATAGCATCA
CAAATTTCACAAATAAAGCATTTTTTTCACTGCATTCTAGTTGTGGTTTGTCCAAACTCATCAATGTATC
TTATCATGTCTGTATACCGTCGACCTCTAGCTAGAGCTTGGCGTAATCATGGTCATAGCTGTTTCCTGTG
TGAAATTGTTATCCGCTCACAATTCCACACAACATACGAGCCGGAAGCATAAAGTGTAAAGCCTGGGGTG
CCTAATGAGTGAGCTAACTCACATTAATTGCGTTGCGCTCACTGCCCGCTTTCCAGTCGGGAAACCTGTC
GTGCCAGCTGCATTAATGAATCGGCCAACGCGCGGGGAGAGGCGGTTTGCGTATTGGGCGCTCTTCCGCT
TCCTCGCTCACTGACTCGCTGCGCTCGGTCGTTCGGCTGCGGCGAGCGGTATCAGCTCACTCAAAGGCGG
TAATACGGTTATCCACAGAATCAGGGGATAACGCAGGAAAGAACATGTGAGCAAAAGGCCAGCAAAAGGC
CAGGAACCGTAAAAAGGCCGCGTTGCTGGCGTTTTTCCATAGGCTCCGCCCCCCTGACGAGCATCACAAA
AATCGACGCTCAAGTCAGAGGTGGCGAAACCCGACAGGACTATAAAGATACCAGGCGTTTCCCCCTGGAA
GCTCCCTCGTGCGCTCTCCTGTTCCGACCCTGCCGCTTACCGGATACCTGTCCGCCTTTCTCCCTTCGGG
AAGCGTGGCGCTTTCTCATAGCTCACGCTGTAGGTATCTCAGTTCGGTGTAGGTCGTTCGCTCCAAGCTG
GGCTGTGTGCACGAACCCCCCGTTCAGCCCGACCGCTGCGCCTTATCCGGTAACTATCGTCTTGAGTCCA
ACCCGGTAAGACACGACTTATCGCCACTGGCAGCAGCCACTGGTAACAGGATTAGCAGAGCGAGGTATGT
AGGCGGTGCTACAGAGTTCTTGAAGTGGTGGCCTAACTACGGCTACACTAGAAGAACAGTATTTGGTATC
TGCGCTCTGCTGAAGCCAGTTACCTTCGGAAAAAGAGTTGGTAGCTCTTGATCCGGCAAACAAACCACCG
CTGGTAGCGGTGGTTTTTTTGTTTGCAAGCAGCAGATTACGCGCAGAAAAAAAGGATCTCAAGAAGATCC
TTTGATCTTTTCTACGGGGTCTGACGCTCAGTGGAACGAAAACTCACGTTAAGGGATTTTGGTCATGAGA
TTATCAAAAAGGATCTTCACCTAGATCCTTTTAAATTAAAAATGAAGTTTTAAATCAATCTAAAGTATAT
ATGAGTAAACTTGGTCTGACAGTTACCAATGCTTAATCAGTGAGGCACCTATCTCAGCGATCTGTCTATT
TCGTTCATCCATAGTTGCCTGACTCCCCGTCGTGTAGATAACTACGATACGGGAGGGCTTACCATCTGGC
CCCAGTGCTGCAATGATACCGCGAGACCCACGCTCACCGGCTCCAGATTTATCAGCAATAAACCAGCCAG
CCGGAAGGGCCGAGCGCAGAAGTGGTCCTGCAACTTTATCCGCCTCCATCCAGTCTATTAATTGTTGCCG
GGAAGCTAGAGTAAGTAGTTCGCCAGTTAATAGTTTGCGCAACGTTGTTGCCATTGCTACAGGCATCGTG
GTGTCACGCTCGTCGTTTGGTATGGCTTCATTCAGCTCCGGTTCCCAACGATCAAGGCGAGTTACATGAT
CCCCCATGTTGTGCAAAAAAGCGGTTAGCTCCTTCGGTCCTCCGATCGTTGTCAGAAGTAAGTTGGCCGC
AGTGTTATCACTCATGGTTATGGCAGCACTGCATAATTCTCTTACTGTCATGCCATCCGTAAGATGCTTT
TCTGTGACTGGTGAGTACTCAACCAAGTCATTCTGAGAATAGTGTATGCGGCGACCGAGTTGCTCTTGCC
CGGCGTCAATACGGGATAATACCGCGCCACATAGCAGAACTTTAAAAGTGCTCATCATTGGAAAACGTTC
TTCGGGGCGAAAACTCTCAAGGATCTTACCGCTGTTGAGATCCAGTTCGATGTAACCCACTCGTGCACCC
AACTGATCTTCAGCATCTTTTACTTTCACCAGCGTTTCTGGGTGAGCAAAAACAGGAAGGCAAAATGCCG
CAAAAAAGGGAATAAGGGCGACACGGAAATGTTGAATACTCATACTCTTCCTTTTTCAATATTATTGAAG
CATTTATCAGGGTTATTGTCTCATGAGCGGATACATATTTGAATGTATTTAGAAAAATAAACAAATAGGG
GTTCCGCGCACATTTCCCCGAAAAGTGCCACCTGACGTC
