>Addgene plasmid #163682 | CAG-FR-GECO1c | depositor partial sequence | sequence record 317205 | FR-GECO1c
ATGGGCAGCGTGAAGCAGATCCCTAGCCTGACCACAGTGATCCTGGTCAAGTCCATGCTGCGGAAGCGGA
GCTTCGGCAACCCCTTCGGTTTTCTGACCGAGACCCTGGTGCCTGTGGACGGTGGCCTGGCAGGCACATG
TGACATGGCCCTGAGACTCGTTGGCGGCGGACACCTGAAGTGCAACCTGAAAACCACCTACAGAAGCAAG
AAGCCCGCCAAGAACCTGAAGATGCCTGGCGAACACCAGGTGGGCCGGAAGCTGGAAAGAATCAAAGAGG
CCGACAACGAGACATACGTGGAACAGCACGAAGTGGCCGTGGCCAGATATGTTGGACTTGGCGGAGGCGG
AGGAACAGGCGGATCTGTGTCTGAGCTGATCAAAGAAAACATGCGGATGAAGCTCTACTTGGAAGGGACC
GTCGGCAACCACCACTTCAAGTGTACTGCCGAAGGCGAGGGCAAGCCCTATGAGGGAACACAGACCCAGC
GGATCAAGGTGGTGGAAGGTGGCCCTCTGCCTTTCGCCTTTGACATCCTGGCCACCTGTTTTATGTACGG
CAGCAAGACCTTCATCAACTATCCCCAGGGCATCCCCGATTTCTTCAAGCAGAGCTTCCCCGAGGGCTTC
ACCTGGGAGAGAGTGACCACATACGAGGATGGCGGCGTGCTGACCGTGACACAGGATACAAGCCTCCAGG
ACGGCTACCTGATCTACAATGTGAAGCTGCTGGGCGTGAACTTCCCCAGCGATGGACCCGTGATGCAGAA
GAAAACCCTCGGCTGGGTGCCCACCGATGGCACGCTGACAGAAGAACTGATCGCCGAGTTCAAAGAAGCC
TTCAGCCTGTTCGACAAGGACGGCGACGGCACCATCACCACCAAAGAACTGGGCTCCGTGATGCGGAGCC
TGGGCCAGAATCCAACAGAAGCCGAACTCCAGGACATGATCAACGAGGTGGACGCCGATGGCGACGGAAC
CTTCGATTACCCTGAGTTCCTGACCATGATGTCCCGGAAGATGAGCTACAGAGTGACCGAGGAAGAGATC
CGGGAAGCCTTCCAGGTTTTCGATAAGGATGGCAACGGCTACATCGGAGCCGCCGAACTGAGACGCGTGA
TGGCCGATCTGGGCGAGAAGCTGACTGACGAAGAGGTTGACGAGATGATCAGAGTGGCCGACATCGACGG
CGACGGACAAGTGAACTACGAAGAGTTCGTGCAGATGATGACCGCCAAGTAG
